Addgene plasmid #23843: pDONR223-CHEK2
Depositing lab: William Hahn & David Root. Depositing organization: Dana-Farber Cancer Institute. Publication: COT drives resistance to RAF inhibition through MAP kinase pathway reactivation. Johannessen CM, Boehm JS, Kim SY, Thomas SR, Wardwell L, Johnson LA, Emery CM, Stransky N, Cogdill AP, Barretina J, Caponigro G, Hieronymus H, Murray RR, Salehi-Ashtiani K, Hill DE, Vidal M, Zhao JJ, Yang X, Alkan O, Kim S, Harris JL, Wilson CJ, Myer VE, Finan PM, Root DE, Roberts TM, Golub T, Flaherty KT, Dummer R, Weber BL, Sellers WR, Schlegel R, Wargo JA, Hahn WC, Garraway LA. Nature. 2010 Dec 16;468(7326):968-72. doi: 10.1038/nature09627 PubMed 21107320.
Backbone
  Vector backbone: pDONR223
  Backbone manufacturer: Invitrogen
  Backbone size w/o insert (bp): 5005
  Vector type: Gateway Donor vector
Growth in bacteria
  Bacterial resistance: Spectinomycin, 50 μg/mL
  Growth temperature: 37°C
  Growth strain: DH5alpha
  Copy number: High Copy
Gene/Insert
  Gene/Insert name: CHEK2 (alt name: CHK2 checkpoint homolog (S. pombe))
  Species: H. sapiens (human)
  Insert size (bp): 1632
  Entrez Gene: CHEK2 (a.k.a. CDS1, CHK2, HuCds1, LFS2, PP1425, RAD53, TPDS4, hCds1)
  Cloning method: Gateway Cloning
  Sequencing primers: 5′ M13pUC-fwd; 3′ M13rev
Terms and licenses: Academic/Nonprofit Terms; Industry Terms: Not Available to Industry
Depositor comments: The ORF has no Stop codon. This design enables easy recombination into a destination vector to add an epitope tag of choice and Stop codon to the ORF. Do NOT use this plasmid directly for transfections. A set of 4 custom lentiviral vectors is available ( pLX301 (http://www.addgene.org/25895/) , pLX302 (http://www.addgene.org/25896/) , pLX303 (http://www.addgene.org/25897/) , pLX304 (http://www.addgene.org/25890/) ) to be used to express these ORFs in mammalian cells. These plasmids are not included in the kit and must be ordered separately.
How to cite: pDONR223-CHEK2 was a gift from William Hahn & David Root (Addgene plasmid # 23843 ; http://n2t.net/addgene:23843 ; RRID:Addgene_23843)
