[The description below was written by a language model from this plasmid's Addgene catalogue record and pLannotate feature annotations shown in this document.]
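Description:
pDONR223-CHEK2 is a Gateway entry clone, catalogued as a donor-type vector built on the Invitrogen pDONR223 backbone, that carries the human CHEK2 open reading frame. It is maintained in E. coli through a high-copy ColE1/pUC-type origin and selected with spectinomycin via the aadA (SmR) aminoglycoside adenylyltransferase gene. That gene sits downstream of a fragment of a class 1 integron Pc promoter and a remnant of a gentamicin resistance gene. The sequenced record is 4,419 nt. This is shorter than the listed empty backbone plus insert, as expected once the ORF has replaced the donor vector's recombination cassette. Small lacZα and lacI fragments and rrnB T1/T2 terminators are backbone remnants, the terminators helping to insulate the cloning region from read-through transcription.

The roughly 1.6 kb CHEK2 coding sequence encodes the CHK2 serine/threonine checkpoint kinase, which mediates cell cycle arrest, DNA repair and apoptosis after DNA double-strand breaks. It is flanked by two attL-type sites, annotated as attL3 and attL2, which are substrates for the LR Clonase reaction that moves the ORF directionally into a destination vector. A T7 promoter lies just outside the downstream attL site, pointing back toward the insert in antisense orientation. No mammalian promoter is annotated, which fits the depositor's warning that the plasmid should not be transfected directly.

The ORF has no stop codon, so after recombination it can be fused in frame to a C-terminal epitope tag and stop codon supplied by the destination vector. The depositors point to a set of pLX-series lentiviral destination vectors for expression in mammalian cells. The clone belongs to a kinase ORF collection used for functional screening, including studies of resistance to RAF inhibition.
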