Features (pLannotate 1.2.2; 12 found; start..end, strand, type, name):
      5..41      -  CDS            lacZα (fragment): LacZα fragment of β-galactosidase; lacZ fragment
     58..153     +  protein_bind   attL3: mutant version of attL; recombination site for the Gateway® LR reaction LR Clonase™
    156..1784    +  CDS            CHEK2: CHK2_HUMAN - Also known as CDS1, CHK2, RAD53. Experimental evidence at protein level: Swiss-Prot protein existence level 1. Serine/threonine-protein kinase which is required for checkpoint-mediated cell cycle arrest, activation of DNA repair and apoptosis in response to the presence of DNA double-strand breaks. May also negatively regulate cell cycle progression during unperturbed cell cycles. Following activation, phosphorylates numerous effectors preferentially at the consensus sequence [L-X-R-X-X-S/T]. Regulates cell cycle checkpoint arrest through phosphorylation of CDC25A, CDC25B and CDC2
   1787..1885    -  protein_bind   attL2: mutant version of attL; recombination site for the Gateway® LR reaction LR Clonase™
   1903..1921    -  promoter       T7 promoter: promoter for bacteriophage T7 RNA polymerase
   2111..2134    +  promoter       Pc promoter (fragment): intI1 (promoter lies within the coding sequence); class 1 integron promoter
   2310..2366    +  CDS            GmR (fragment): gentamycin acetyltransferase; aacC1; confers resistance to gentamycin
   2373..3164    +  CDS            SmR: aminoglycoside adenylyltransferase (Murphy, 1985); aadA; confers resistance to spectinomycin and streptomycin
   3257..3845    +  rep_origin     ori: high-copy-number ColE1/pMB1/pBR322/pUC origin of replication
   4028..4120    +  CDS            lacI (fragment): lac repressor; lacI; The lac repressor binds to the lac operator to inhibit transcription in E. coli. This inhibition can be relieved by adding lactose or isopropyl-β-D-thiogalactopyranoside (IPTG).
   4175..4202    -  terminator     rrnB T2 terminator: transcription terminator T2 from the E. coli rrnB gene
   4334..4377    +  terminator     rrnB T1 terminator: Escherichia coli rrnB; transcription terminator T1 from the E. coli rrnB gene
>Addgene plasmid #23843 | pDONR223-CHEK2 | addgene full sequence | sequence record 468766 | Addgene NGS Result
GGATGTTTTCCCAGTCACGACGTTGTAAAACGACGGCCAGTCTTAAGCTCGGGCCCCAAATAATGATTTT
ATTTTGACTGATAGTGACCTGTTCGTTGCAACAAATTGATGAGCAATGCTTTTTTATAATGCCAACTTTG
TACAAAAAAGTTGGCATGTCTCGGGAGTCGGATGTTGAGGCTCAGCAGTCTCATGGCAGCAGTGCCTGTT
CACAGCCCCATGGCAGCGTTACCCAGTCCCAAGGCTCCTCCTCACAGTCCCAGGGCATATCCAGCTCCTC
TACCAGCACGATGCCAAACTCCAGCCAGTCCTCTCACTCCAGCTCTGGGACACTGAGCTCCTTAGAGACA
GTGTCCACTCAGGAACTCTATTCTATTCCTGAGGACCAAGAACCTGAGGACCAAGAACCTGAGGAGCCTA
CCCCTGCCCCCTGGGCTCGATTATGGGCCCTTCAGGATGGATTTGCCAATCTTGAATGTGTGAATGACAA
CTACTGGTTTGGGAGGGACAAAAGCTGTGAATATTGCTTTGATGAACCACTGCTGAAAAGAACAGATAAA
TACCGAACATACAGCAAGAAACACTTTCGGATTTTCAGGGAAGTGGGTCCTAAAAACTCTTACATTGCAT
ACATAGAAGATCACAGTGGCAATGGAACCTTTGTAAATACAGAGCTTGTAGGGAAAGGAAAACGCCGTCC
TTTGAATAACAATTCTGAAATTGCACTGTCACTAAGCAGAAATAAAGTTTTTGTCTTTTTTGATCTGACT
GTAGATGATCAGTCAGTTTATCCTAAGGCATTAAGAGATGAATACATCATGTCAAAAACTCTTGGAAGTG
GTGCCTGTGGAGAGGTAAAGCTGGCTTTCGAGAGGAAAACATGTAAGAAAGTAGCCATAAAGATCATCAG
CAAAAGGAAGTTTGCTATTGGTTCAGCAAGAGAGGCAGACCCAGCTCTCAATGTTGAAACAGAAATAGAA
ATTTTGAAAAAGCTAAATCATCCTTGCATCATCAAGATTAAAAACTTTTTTGATGCAGAAGATTATTATA
TTGTTTTGGAATTGATGGAAGGGGGAGAGCTGTTTGACAAAGTGGTGGGGAATAAACGCCTGAAAGAAGC
TACCTGCAAGCTCTATTTTTACCAGATGCTCTTGGCTGTGCAGTACCTTCATGAAAACGGTATTATACAC
CGTGACTTAAAGCCAGAGAATGTTTTACTGTCATCTCAAGAAGAGGACTGTCTTATAAAGATTACTGATT
TTGGGCACTCCAAGATTTTGGGAGAGACCTCTCTCATGAGAACCTTATGTGGAACCCCCACCTACTTGGC
GCCTGAAGTTCTTGTTTCTGTTGGGACTGCTGGGTATAACCGTGCTGTGGACTGCTGGAGTTTAGGAGTT
ATTCTTTTTATCTGCCTTAGTGGGTATCCACCTTTCTCTGAGCATAGGACTCAAGTGTCACTGAAGGATC
AGATCACCAGTGGAAAATACAACTTCATTCCTGAAGTCTGGGCAGAAGTCTCAGAGAAAGCTCTGGACCT
TGTCAAGAAGTTGTTGGTAGTGGATCCAAAGGCACGTTTTACGACAGAAGAAGCCTTAAGACACCCGTGG
CTTCAGGATGAAGACATGAAGAGAAAGTTTCAAGATCTTCTGTCTGAGGAAAATGAATCCACAGCTCTAC
CCCAGGTTCTAGCCCAGCCTTCTACTAGTCGAAAGCGGCCCCGTGAAGGGGAAGCCGAGGGTGCCGAGAC
CACAAAGCGCCCAGCTGTGTGTGCTGCTGTGTTGTGCCCAACTTTCTTGTACAAAGTTGGCATTATAAGA
AAGCATTGCTTATCAATTTGTTGCAACGAACAGGTCACTATCAGTCAAAATAAAATCATTATTTGCCATC
CAGCTGATATCCCCTATAGTGAGTCGTATTACATGGTCATAGCTGTTTCCTGGCAGCTCTGGCCCGTGTC
TCAAAATCTCTGATGTTACATTGCACAAGATAAAAATATATCATCATGCCTCCTCTAGACCAGCCAGGAC
AGAAATGCCTCGACTTCGCTGCTACCCAAGGTTGCCGGGTGACGCACACCGTGGAAACGGATGAAGGCAC
GAACCCAGTGGACATAAGCCTGTTCGGTTCGTAAGCTGTAATGCAAGTAGCGTATGCGCTCACGCAACTG
GTCCAGAACCTTGACCGAACGCAGCGGTGGTAACGGCGCAGTGGCGGTTTTCATGGCTTGTTATGACTGT
TTTTTTGGGGTACAGTCTATGCCTCGGGCATCCAAGCAGCAAGCGCGTTACGCCGTGGGTCGATGTTTGA
TGTTATGGAGCAGCAACGATGTTACGCAGCAGGGCAGTCGCCCTAAAACAAAGTTAAACATTATGAGGGA
AGCGGTGATCGCCGAAGTATCGACTCAACTATCAGAGGTAGTTGGCGTCATCGAGCGCCATCTCGAACCG
ACGTTGCTGGCCGTACATTTGTACGGCTCCGCAGTGGATGGCGGCCTGAAGCCACACAGTGATATTGATT
TGCTGGTTACGGTGACCGTAAGGCTTGATGAAACAACGCGGCGAGCTTTGATCAACGACCTTTTGGAAAC
TTCGGCTTCCCCTGGAGAGAGCGAGATTCTCCGCGCTGTAGAAGTCACCATTGTTGTGCACGACGACATC
ATTCCGTGGCGTTATCCAGCTAAGCGCGAACTGCAATTTGGAGAATGGCAGCGCAATGACATTCTTGCAG
GTATCTTCGAGCCAGCCACGATCGACATTGATCTGGCTATCTTGCTGACAAAAGCAAGAGAACATAGCGT
TGCCTTGGTAGGTCCAGCGGCGGAGGAACTCTTTGATCCGGTTCCTGAACAGGATCTATTTGAGGCGCTA
AATGAAACCTTAACGCTATGGAACTCGCCGCCCGACTGGGCTGGCGATGAGCGAAATGTAGTGCTTACGT
TGTCCCGCATTTGGTACAGCGCAGTAACCGGCAAAATCGCGCCGAAGGATGTCGCTGCCGACTGGGCAAT
GGAGCGCCTGCCGGCCCAGTATCAGCCCGTCATACTTGAAGCTAGACAGGCTTATCTTGGACAAGAAGAA
GATCGCTTGGCCTCGCGCGCAGATCAGTTGGAAGAATTTGTCCACTACGTGAAAGGCGAGATCACCAAGG
TAGTCGGCAAATAACCCTCGAGCCACCCATGACCAAAATCCCTTAACGTGAGTTACGCGTCGTTCCACTG
AGCGTCAGACCCCGTAGAAAAGATCAAAGGATCTTCTTGAGATCCTTTTTTTCTGCGCGTAATCTGCTGC
TTGCAAACAAAAAAACCACCGCTACCAGCGGTGGTTTGTTTGCCGGATCAAGAGCTACCAACTCTTTTTC
CGAAGGTAACTGGCTTCAGCAGAGCGCAGATACCAAATACTGTTCTTCTAGTGTAGCCGTAGTTAGGCCA
CCACTTCAAGAACTCTGTAGCACCGCCTACATACCTCGCTCTGCTAATCCTGTTACCAGTGGCTGCTGCC
AGTGGCGATAAGTCGTGTCTTACCGGGTTGGACTCAAGACGATAGTTACCGGATAAGGCGCAGCGGTCGG
GCTGAACGGGGGGTTCGTGCACACAGCCCAGCTTGGAGCGAACGACCTACACCGAACTGAGATACCTACA
GCGTGAGCTATGAGAAAGCGCCACGCTTCCCGAAGGGAGAAAGGCGGACAGGTATCCGGTAAGCGGCAGG
GTCGGAACAGGAGAGCGCACGAGGGAGCTTCCAGGGGGAAACGCCTGGTATCTTTATAGTCCTGTCGGGT
TTCGCCACCTCTGACTTGAGCGTCGATTTTTGTGATGCTCGTCAGGGGGGCGGAGCCTATGGAAAAACGC
CAGCAACGCGGCCTTTTTACGGTTCCTGGCCTTTTGCTGGCCTTTTGCTCACATGTTCTTTCCTGCGTTA
TCCCCTGATTCTGTGGATAACCGTATTACCGCCTTTGAGTGAGCTGATACCGCTCGCCGCAGCCGAACGA
CCGAGCGCAGCGAGTCAGTGAGCGAGGAAGCGGAAGAGCGCCCAATACGCAAACCGCCTCTCCCCGCGCG
TTGGCCGATTCATTAATGCAGCTGGCACGACAGGTTTCCCGACTGGAAAGCGGGCAGTGAGCGCAACGCA
ATTAATACGCGTACCGCTAGCCAGGAAGAGTTTGTAGAAACGCAAAAAGGCCATCCGTCAGGATGGCCTT
CTGCTTAGTTTGATGCCTGGCAGTTTATGGCGGGCGTCCTGCCCGCCACCCTCCGGGCCGTTGCTTCACA
ACGTTCAAATCCGCTCCCGGCGGATTTGTCCTACTCAGGAGAGCGTTCACCGACAAACAACAGATAAAAC
GAAAGGCCCAGTCTTCCGACTGAGCCTTTCGTTTTATTTGATGCCTGGCAGTTCCCTACTCTCGCGTTAA
CGCTAGCAT
