>Addgene plasmid #23843 | pDONR223-CHEK2 | depositor partial sequence | sequence record 11066 | Author sequence
ATGTCTCGGGAGTCGGATGTTGAGGCTCAGCAGTCTCATGGCAGCAGTGCCTGTTCACAGCCCCATGGCA
GCGTTACCCAGTCCCAAGGCTCCTCCTCACAGTCCCAGGGCATATCCAGCTCCTCTACCAGCACGATGCC
AAACTCCAGCCAGTCCTCTCACTCCAGCTCTGGGACACTGAGCTCCTTAGAGACAGTGTCCACTCAGGAA
CTCTATTCTATTCCTGAGGACCAAGAACCTGAGGACCAAGAACCTGAGGAGCCTACCCCTGCCCCCTGGG
CTCGATTATGGGCCCTTCAGGATGGATTTGCCAATCTTGAATGTGTGAATGACAACTACTGGTTTGGGAG
GGACAAAAGCTGTGAATATTGCTTTGATGAACCACTGCTGAAAAGAACAGATAAATACCGAACATACAGC
AAGAAACACTTTCGGATTTTCAGGGAAGTGGGTCCTAAAAACTCTTACATTGCATACATAGAAGATCACA
GTGGCAATGGAACCTTTGTAAATACAGAGCTTGTAGGGAAAGGAAAACGCCGTCCTTTGAATAACAATTC
TGAAATTGCACTGTCACTAAGCAGAAATAAAGTTTTTGTCTTTTTTGATCTGACTGTAGATGATCAGTCA
GTTTATCCTAAGGCATTAAGAGATGAATACATCATGTCAAAAACTCTTGGAAGTGGTGCCTGTGGAGAGG
TAAAGCTGGCTTTCGAGAGGAAAACATGTAAGAAAGTAGCCATAAAGATCATCAGCAAAAGGAAGTTTGC
TATTGGTTCAGCAAGAGAGGCAGACCCAGCTCTCAATGTTGAAACAGAAATAGAAATTTTGAAAAAGCTA
AATCATCCTTGCATCATCAAGATTAAAAACTTTTTTGATGCAGAAGATTATTATATTGTTTTGGAATTGA
TGGAAGGGGGAGAGCTGTTTGACAAAGTGGTGGGGAATAAACGCCTGAAAGAAGCTACCTGCAAGCTCTA
TTTTTACCAGATGCTCTTGGCTGTGCAGTACCTTCATGAAAACGGTATTATACACCGTGACTTAAAGCCA
GAGAATGTTTTACTGTCATCTCAAGAAGAGGACTGTCTTATAAAGATTACTGATTTTGGGCACTCCAAGA
TTTTGGGAGAGACCTCTCTCATGAGAACCTTATGTGGAACCCCCACCTACTTGGCGCCTGAAGTTCTTGT
TTCTGTTGGGACTGCTGGGTATAACCGTGCTGTGGACTGCTGGAGTTTAGGAGTTATTCTTTTTATCTGC
CTTAGTGGGTATCCACCTTTCTCTGAGCATAGGACTCAAGTGTCACTGAAGGATCAGATCACCAGTGGAA
AATACAACTTCATTCCTGAAGTCTGGGCAGAAGTCTCAGAGAAAGCTCTGGACCTTGTCAAGAAGTTGTT
GGTAGTGGATCCAAAGGCACGTTTTACGACAGAAGAAGCCTTAAGACACCCGTGGCTTCAGGATGAAGAC
ATGAAGAGAAAGTTTCAAGATCTTCTGTCTGAGGAAAATGAATCCACAGCTCTACCCCAGGTTCTAGCCC
AGCCTTCTACTAGTCGAAAGCGGCCCCGTGAAGGGGAAGCCGAGGGTGCCGAGACCACAAAGCGCCCAGC
TGTGTGTGCTGCTGTGTTGTGA
