>Addgene plasmid #23843 | pDONR223-CHEK2 Sequencing Result | analyzer sequence | sequence record 29679
GCTCGGGCCCAATAATGATTTTATTTTGACTGATAGTGACCTGTTCGTTGCAACAAATTGATGAGCAATG
CTTTTTTATAATGCCAACTTTGTACAAAAAAGTTGGCATGTCTCGGGAGTCGGATGTTGAGGCTCAGCAG
TCTCATGGCAGCAGTGCCTGTTCACAGCCCCATGGCAGCGTTACCCAGTCCCAAGGCTCCTCCTCACAGT
CCCAGGGCATATCCAGCTCCTCTACCAGCACGATGCCAAACTCCAGCCAGTCCTCTCACTCCAGCTCTGG
GACACTGAGCTCCTTAGAGACAGTGTCCACTCAGGAACTCTATTCTATTCCTGAGGACCAAGAACCTGAG
GACCAAGAACCTGAGGAGCCTACCCCTGCCCCCTGGGCTCGATTATGGGCCCTTCAGGATGGATTTGCCA
ATCTTGAATGTGTGAATGACAACTACTGGTTTGGGAGGGACAAAAGCTGTGAATATTGCTTTGATGAACC
ACTGCTGAAAAGAACAGATAAATACCGAACATACAGCAAGAAACACTTTCGGATTTTCAGGGAAGTGGGT
CCTAAAAACTCTTACATTGCATACATAGAAGATCACAGTGGCAATGGAACCTTTGTAAATACAGAGCTTG
TAGGGAAAGGAAAACGCCGTCCTTTGAATAACAATTCTGAAATTGCACTGTCACTAAGCAGAAATAAAGT
TTTTGTCTTTTTTGATCTGACTGTAGATGATCAGTCAGTTTATCCTAAGGCATTAAGAGATGAATACATC
ATGTCAAAAA
